Addgene plasmid #14267: pAG416GAL-ccdB-TAP
Purpose: (Empty Backbone)
Depositing lab: Susan Lindquist. Depositing organization: Whitehead Institute for Biomedical Research. Publication: A suite of Gateway cloning vectors for high-throughput genetic analysis in Saccharomyces cerevisiae. Alberti S, Gitler AD, Lindquist S. Yeast. 2007 Oct . 24(10):913-9. 10.1002/yea.1502 PubMed 17583893.
Backbone
  Vector backbone: pRS416
  Vector type: Yeast Expression ; Gateway Destination
  Selectable markers: URA3
Growth in bacteria
  Bacterial resistance: Chloramphenicol and Ampicillin, 25 & 100 μg/mL
  Growth temperature: 37°C
  Growth strain: ccdB Survival
  Growth instructions: DB3.1, ccdB Survival
  Copy number: Unknown
Gene/Insert
  Gene/Insert name: None
  Tag / fusion protein: TAP (C terminal on backbone)
  Cloning method: Gateway Cloning
  Sequencing primers: 5′ GAL1
Terms and licenses: Academic/Nonprofit Terms; Industry Terms: Not Available to Industry
Depositor comments: Type of plasmid: CEN. This plasmid contains the Gateway technology from Invitrogen; Invitrogen requires purchasing of Gateway Clonase for carrying out the Gateway recombinational cloning reaction http://www.invitrogen.com Please note that the full plasmid sequence is provided as a reference only, and may not match the exact sequence of the plasmid.
How to cite: pAG416GAL-ccdB-TAP was a gift from Susan Lindquist (Addgene plasmid # 14267 ; http://n2t.net/addgene:14267 ; RRID:Addgene_14267)
