[The description below was written by a language model from this plasmid's Addgene catalogue record and pLannotate feature annotations shown in this document.]
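Description:
pAG416GAL-ccdB-TAP is an empty Gateway destination vector for galactose-inducible expression of C-terminally TAP-tagged proteins in Saccharomyces cerevisiae. It is built on the pRS416 shuttle backbone and is a centromeric plasmid. A CEN6/ARS element provides stable, low-copy maintenance in yeast, and the URA3 marker allows selection in uracil auxotrophs and counterselection with 5-FOA. In E. coli it replicates from a high-copy ColE1/pUC-type origin and carries ampicillin resistance. An f1 origin and remnants of the pBluescript-derived lac/lacZα region, with flanking T3 and T7 promoters, are also annotated.

The expression unit consists of the Gal4-regulated GAL1 promoter, a Gateway cassette, the TAP tag and the CYC1 terminator. The cassette is bounded by attR1 and attR2 and contains a chloramphenicol resistance gene and the ccdB toxin gene. Because CcdB poisons DNA gyrase, the unrecombined vector must be propagated in a ccdB-tolerant strain, with chloramphenicol helping to retain the cassette. In an LR recombination with an entry clone, the cassette is replaced by the gene of interest, and loss of ccdB lets recombinants grow in standard strains.

An open reading frame inserted without a stop codon is fused in frame to the downstream tag. The annotated parts of the tag are a calmodulin-binding peptide and the immunoglobulin-binding domains of protein A, which support two-step tandem affinity purification of protein complexes. The record lists no insert. The plasmid belongs to a suite of yeast Gateway vectors designed for high-throughput genetic analysis, and the depositor notes that the full sequence is a reference only and may not match the physical plasmid exactly.
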