Features (pLannotate 1.2.2; 30 found; start..end, strand, type, name):
     70..573     -  misc_feature   CEN/ARS: S. cerevisiae CEN6 centromere fused to an autonomously replicating sequence
    610..714     +  promoter       AmpR promoter: bla
    715..1575    +  CDS            AmpR: β-lactamase; bla; confers resistance to ampicillin, carbenicillin, and related antibiotics
   1746..2334    +  rep_origin     ori: high-copy-number ColE1/pMB1/pBR322/pUC origin of replication
   2517..2609    +  CDS            lacI (fragment): lac repressor; lacI; The lac repressor binds to the lac operator to inhibit transcription in E. coli. This inhibition can be relieved by adding lactose or isopropyl-β-D-thiogalactopyranoside (IPTG).
   2622..2643    +  protein_bind   CAP binding site: CAP binding activates transcription in the presence of cAMP. E. coli catabolite activator protein
   2658..2688    +  promoter       lac promoter: promoter for the E. coli lac operon
   2696..2712    +  protein_bind   lac operator: The lac repressor binds to the lac operator to inhibit transcription in E. coli. This inhibition can be relieved by adding lactose or isopropyl-β-D-thiogalactopyranoside (IPTG). lac repressor encoded by lacI
   2757..2775    +  promoter       T3 promoter: promoter for bacteriophage T3 RNA polymerase
   2799..3240    +  promoter       GAL1 promoter: S. cerevisiae GAL1; inducible promoter, regulated by Gal4
   3255..3275    +  misc_feature   MCS (fragment): pBluescript multiple cloning site
   3279..3403    +  protein_bind   attR1: mutant version of attR; recombination site for the Gateway® LR reaction LR Clonase™
   3428..3458    +  promoter       lac UV5 promoter: E. coli lac promoter with an "up" mutation
   3482..3511    +  promoter       cat promoter (fragment): promoter of the E. coli cat gene encoding chloramphenicol acetyltransferase
   3512..4171    +  CDS            CmR: chloramphenicol acetyltransferase; cat; confers resistance to chloramphenicol
   4353..4511    +  CDS            ccdA (fragment): CCDA_ECO57 - Also known as H, letA. Experimental evidence at protein level: Swiss-Prot protein existence level 1. Antitoxin component of a type II toxin-antitoxin (TA) system which inhibits the post-segregational killing (PSK) of plasmid-free cells, also referred to as a plasmid addiction system. Binds to and blocks the activity of CcdB; will also remove bound CcdB protein from the CcdB-GyrA complex by forming a CcdA-CcdB complex, a process termed rejuvenation. Functions as a transcriptional corepressor for the ccdAB operon, repression also requires CcdB (By similarity). From Escherichia coli
   4516..4818    +  CDS            ccdB: CCDB_ECOLI - Also known as G, letB, letD. Experimental evidence at protein level: Swiss-Prot protein existence level 1. Toxic component of a type II toxin-antitoxin (TA) system, functioning in plasmid maintainence. Responsible for the post- segregational killing (PSK) of plasmid-free cells, also referred to as a plasmid addiction system. Half-life of over 2 hours. Cell killing by CcdB is accompanied by filamentation, defects in chromosome and plasmid segregation, defects in cell division, formation of anucleate cells, decreased DNA synthesis and plasmid loss. Interferes with the activity of DN
   4862..4986    -  protein_bind   attR2: mutant version of attR; recombination site for the Gateway® LR reaction LR Clonase™
   4990..5023    +  misc_feature   MCS (fragment): pBluescript multiple cloning site
   5045..5122    +  CDS            CBP: calmodulin-binding peptide derived from skeletal muscle myosin light chain kinase; binds calmodulin with nanomolar affinity in the presence of calcium
   5528..5908    +  CDS            protein A (fragment): immunoglobulin binding domains of Staphylocuccus aureus protein A
   5921..6168    +  terminator     CYC1 terminator: S. cerevisiae CYC1; transcription terminator for CYC1
   6187..6205    -  promoter       T7 promoter: promoter for bacteriophage T7 RNA polymerase
   6213..6368    +  CDS            lacZα (fragment): LacZα fragment of β-galactosidase; lacZ fragment
   6376..6831    +  rep_origin     f1 ori (sequence partly withheld): f1 bacteriophage origin of replication; arrow indicates direction of (+) strand synthesis
   6832..6883    -  misc_feature   bom (fragment): basis of mobility region from pBR322
   6962..7765    -  CDS            URA3: orotidine-5'-phosphate decarboxylase, required for uracil biosynthesis; S. cerevisiae URA3; yeast auxotrophic marker, counterselectable with 5-fluoroorotic acid (5-FOA)
   7766..7981    -  promoter       URA3 promoter: S. cerevisiae URA3
   7996..8045    -  misc_feature   bom (fragment): basis of mobility region from pBR322
   8147..1       -  CDS            rop (fragment) (across the origin): Rop protein, which maintains plasmids at low copy number; rop
>Addgene plasmid #14267 | pAG416GAL-ccdB-TAP | depositor full sequence | sequence record 7930 | Author sequence
GACGAAAGGGCCTCGTGATACGCCTATTTTTATAGGTTAATGTCATGATAATAATGGTTTCTTAGGACGG
ATCGCTTGCCTGTAACTTACACGCGCCTCGTATCTTTTAATGATGGAATAATTTGGGAATTTACTCTGTG
TTTATTTATTTTTATGTTTTGTATTTGGATTTTAGAAAGTAAATAAAGAAGGTAGAAGAGTTACGGAATG
AAGAAAAAAAAATAAACAAAGGTTTAAAAAATTTCAACAAAAAGCGTACTTTACATATATATTTATTAGA
CAAGAAAAGCAGATTAAATAGATATACATTCGATTAACGATAAGTAAAATGTAAAATCACAGGATTTTCG
TGTGTGGTCTTCTACACAGACAAGATGAAACAATTCGGCATTAATACCTGAGAGCAGGAAGAGCAAGATA
AAAGGTAGTATTTGTTGGCGATCCCCCTAGAGTCTTTTACATCTTCGGAAAACAAAAACTATTTTTTCTT
TAATTTCTTTTTTTACTTTCTATTTTTAATTTATATATTTATATTAAAAAATTTAAATTATAATTATTTT
TATAGCACGTGATGAAAAGGACCCAGGTGGCACTTTTCGGGGAAATGTGCGCGGAACCCCTATTTGTTTA
TTTTTCTAAATACATTCAAATATGTATCCGCTCATGAGACAATAACCCTGATAAATGCTTCAATAATATT
GAAAAAGGAAGAGTATGAGTATTCAACATTTCCGTGTCGCCCTTATTCCCTTTTTTGCGGCATTTTGCCT
TCCTGTTTTTGCTCACCCAGAAACGCTGGTGAAAGTAAAAGATGCTGAAGATCAGTTGGGTGCACGAGTG
GGTTACATCGAACTGGATCTCAACAGCGGTAAGATCCTTGAGAGTTTTCGCCCCGAAGAACGTTTTCCAA
TGATGAGCACTTTTAAAGTTCTGCTATGTGGCGCGGTATTATCCCGTATTGACGCCGGGCAAGAGCAACT
CGGTCGCCGCATACACTATTCTCAGAATGACTTGGTTGAGTACTCACCAGTCACAGAAAAGCATCTTACG
GATGGCATGACAGTAAGAGAATTATGCAGTGCTGCCATAACCATGAGTGATAACACTGCGGCCAACTTAC
TTCTGACAACGATCGGAGGACCGAAGGAGCTAACCGCTTTTTTGCACAACATGGGGGATCATGTAACTCG
CCTTGATCGTTGGGAACCGGAGCTGAATGAAGCCATACCAAACGACGAGCGTGACACCACGATGCCTGTA
GCAATGGCAACAACGTTGCGCAAACTATTAACTGGCGAACTACTTACTCTAGCTTCCCGGCAACAATTAA
TAGACTGGATGGAGGCGGATAAAGTTGCAGGACCACTTCTGCGCTCGGCCCTTCCGGCTGGCTGGTTTAT
TGCTGATAAATCTGGAGCCGGTGAGCGTGGGTCTCGCGGTATCATTGCAGCACTGGGGCCAGATGGTAAG
CCCTCCCGTATCGTAGTTATCTACACGACGGGGAGTCAGGCAACTATGGATGAACGAAATAGACAGATCG
CTGAGATAGGTGCCTCACTGATTAAGCATTGGTAACTGTCAGACCAAGTTTACTCATATATACTTTAGAT
TGATTTAAAACTTCATTTTTAATTTAAAAGGATCTAGGTGAAGATCCTTTTTGATAATCTCATGACCAAA
ATCCCTTAACGTGAGTTTTCGTTCCACTGAGCGTCAGACCCCGTAGAAAAGATCAAAGGATCTTCTTGAG
ATCCTTTTTTTCTGCGCGTAATCTGCTGCTTGCAAACAAAAAAACCACCGCTACCAGCGGTGGTTTGTTT
GCCGGATCAAGAGCTACCAACTCTTTTTCCGAAGGTAACTGGCTTCAGCAGAGCGCAGATACCAAATACT
GTCCTTCTAGTGTAGCCGTAGTTAGGCCACCACTTCAAGAACTCTGTAGCACCGCCTACATACCTCGCTC
TGCTAATCCTGTTACCAGTGGCTGCTGCCAGTGGCGATAAGTCGTGTCTTACCGGGTTGGACTCAAGACG
ATAGTTACCGGATAAGGCGCAGCGGTCGGGCTGAACGGGGGGTTCGTGCACACAGCCCAGCTTGGAGCGA
ACGACCTACACCGAACTGAGATACCTACAGCGTGAGCTATGAGAAAGCGCCACGCTTCCCGAAGGGAGAA
AGGCGGACAGGTATCCGGTAAGCGGCAGGGTCGGAACAGGAGAGCGCACGAGGGAGCTTCCAGGGGGAAA
CGCCTGGTATCTTTATAGTCCTGTCGGGTTTCGCCACCTCTGACTTGAGCGTCGATTTTTGTGATGCTCG
TCAGGGGGGCGGAGCCTATGGAAAAACGCCAGCAACGCGGCCTTTTTACGGTTCCTGGCCTTTTGCTGGC
CTTTTGCTCACATGTTCTTTCCTGCGTTATCCCCTGATTCTGTGGATAACCGTATTACCGCCTTTGAGTG
AGCTGATACCGCTCGCCGCAGCCGAACGACCGAGCGCAGCGAGTCAGTGAGCGAGGAAGCGGAAGAGCGC
CCAATACGCAAACCGCCTCTCCCCGCGCGTTGGCCGATTCATTAATGCAGCTGGCACGACAGGTTTCCCG
ACTGGAAAGCGGGCAGTGAGCGCAACGCAATTAATGTGAGTTACCTCACTCATTAGGCACCCCAGGCTTT
ACACTTTATGCTTCCGGCTCCTATGTTGTGTGGAATTGTGAGCGGATAACAATTTCACACAGGAAACAGC
TATGACCATGATTACGCCAAGCGCGCAATTAACCCTCACTAAAGGGAACAAAAGCTGGAGCTCTAGTACG
GATTAGAAGCCGCCGAGCGGGCGACAGCCCTCCGACGGAAGACTCTCCTCCGTGCGTCCTCGTCTTCACC
GGTCGCGTTCCTGAAACGCAGATGTGCCTCGCGCCGCACTGCTCCGAACAATAAAGATTCTACAATACTA
GCTTTTATGGTTATGAAGAGGAAAAATTGGCAGTAACCTGGCCCCACAAACCTTCAAATTAACGAATCAA
ATTAACAACCATAGGATGATAATGCGATTAGTTTTTTAGCCTTATTTCTGGGGTAATTAATCAGCGAAGC
GATGATTTTTGATCTATTAACAGATATATAAATGGAAAAGCTGCATAACCACTTTAACTAATACTTTCAA
CATTTTCAGTTTGTATTACTTCTTATTCAAATGTCATAAAAGTATCAACAAAAAATTGTTAATATACCTC
TATACTTTAACGTCAAGGAGAAAAAACCCCGGATTCTAGAACTAGTGGATCCCCCATCACAAGTTTGTAC
AAAAAAGCTGAACGAGAAACGTAAAATGATATAAATATCAATATATTAAATTAGATTTTGCATAAAAAAC
AGACTACATAATACTGTAAAACACAACATATCCAGTCACTATGGCGGCCGCATTAGGCACCCCAGGCTTT
ACACTTTATGCTTCCGGCTCGTATAATGTGTGGATTTTGAGTTAGGATCCGTCGAGATTTTCAGGAGCTA
AGGAAGCTAAAATGGAGAAAAAAATCACTGGATATACCACCGTTGATATATCCCAATGGCATCGTAAAGA
ACATTTTGAGGCATTTCAGTCAGTTGCTCAATGTACCTATAACCAGACCGTTCAGCTGGATATTACGGCC
TTTTTAAAGACCGTAAAGAAAAATAAGCACAAGTTTTATCCGGCCTTTATTCACATTCTTGCCCGCCTGA
TGAATGCTCATCCGGAATTCCGTATGGCAATGAAAGACGGTGAGCTGGTGATATGGGATAGTGTTCACCC
TTGTTACACCGTTTTCCATGAGCAAACTGAAACGTTTTCATCGCTCTGGAGTGAATACCACGACGATTTC
CGGCAGTTTCTACACATATATTCGCAAGATGTGGCGTGTTACGGTGAAAACCTGGCCTATTTCCCTAAAG
GGTTTATTGAGAATATGTTTTTCGTCTCAGCCAATCCCTGGGTGAGTTTCACCAGTTTTGATTTAAACGT
GGCCAATATGGACAACTTCTTCGCCCCCGTTTTCACCATGGGCAAATATTATACGCAAGGCGACAAGGTG
CTGATGCCGCTGGCGATTCAGGTTCATCATGCCGTCTGTGATGGCTTCCATGTCGGCAGAATGCTTAATG
AATTACAACAGTACTGCGATGAGTGGCAGGGCGGGGCGTAAACGCCGCGTGGATCCGGCTTACTAAAAGC
CAGATAACAGTATGCGTATTTGCGCGCTGATTTTTGCGGTATAAGAATATATACTGATATGTATACCCGA
AGTATGTCAAAAAGAGGTATGCTATGAAGCAGCGTATTACAGTGACAGTTGACAGCGACAGCTATCAGTT
GCTCAAGGCATATATGATGTCAATATCTCCGGTCTGGTAAGCACAACCATGCAGAATGAAGCCCGTCGTC
TGCGTGCCGAACGCTGGAAAGCGGAAAATCAGGAAGGGATGGCTGAGGTCGCCCGGTTTATTGAAATGAA
CGGCTCTTTTGCTGACGAGAACAGGGGCTGGTGAAATGCAGTTTAAGGTTTACACCTATAAAAGAGAGAG
CCGTTATCGTCTGTTTGTGGATGTACAGAGTGATATTATTGACACGCCCGGGCGACGGATGGTGATCCCC
CTGGCCAGTGCACGTCTGCTGTCAGATAAAGTCTCCCGTGAACTTTACCCGGTGGTGCATATCGGGGATG
AAAGCTGGCGCATGATGACCACCGATATGGCCAGTGTGCCGGTCTCCGTTATCGGGGAAGAAGTGGCTGA
TCTCAGCCACCGCGAAAATGACATCAAAAACGCCATTAACCTGATGTTCTGGGGAATATAAATGTCAGGC
TCCCTTATACACAGCCAGTCTGCAGGTCGACCATAGTGACTGGATATGTTGTGTTTTACAGTATTATGTA
GTCTGTTTTTTATGCAAAATCTAATTTAATATATTGATATTTATATCATTTTACGTTTCTCGTTCAGCTT
TCTTGTACAAAGTGGTGATGGGCTGCAGGAATTCGATATCAAGCTTATCGATAGGTGGACCAGGTGGTGG
AATGAAGCGACGATGGAAAAAGAATTTCATAGCCGTCTCAGCAGCCAACCGCTTTAAGAAAATCTCATCC
TCCGGGGCACTTGATTATGGTACCCCAACTACTGCTTCTGAAAATCTATATTTTCAAGGTGAACTAAAAA
CTGCTGCTTTGGCTCAACATGCGATTAAGGGTGAAGCTCAAAAACTTAATGACTCTCAAGCTCCAAAAGC
TGATGCGCAACAAAATAACTTCAACAAAGATCAACAAAGCGCCTTCTATGAAATCTTGAACATGCCTAAC
TTAAACGAAGCGCAACGTAACGGCTTCATTCAAAGTCTTAAAGACGACCCAAGCCAAAGCACTAACGTTT
TAGGTGAAGCTAAAAAATTAAACGAATCTCAAGCACCGAAAGCTGATAACAATTTCAACAAAGAACAACA
AAATGCTTTCTATGAAATCTTGAATATGCCTAACTTAAACGAAGAACAACGCAATGGTTTCATCCAAAGC
TTAAAAGATGACCCAAGCCAAAGTGCTAACCTATTGTCAGAAGCTAAAAAGTTAAATGAATCTCAAGCAC
CGAAAGCGGATAACAAATTCAACAAAGAACAACAAAATGCTTTCTATGAAATCTTACATTTACCTAACTT
AAACGAAGAACAACGCAATGGTTTCATCCAAAGCCTAAAAGATGACCCAAGCCAAAGCGCTAACCTTTTA
GCAGAAGCTAAAAAGCTAAATGATGCTCAAGCACCAAAAGCTGACAACAAATTCAACAAAGAACAACAAA
ATGCTTTCTATGAAATTTTACATTTACCTAACTTAACTGAAGAACAACGTAACGGCTTCATCCAAAGCCT
TAAAGACGATCCTTCGGTGAGCAAAGAACAGTCACTCGAGTCATGTAATTAGTTATGTCACGCTTACATT
CACGCCCTCCCCCCACATCCGCTCTAACCGAAAAGGAAGGAGTTAGACAACCTGAAGTCTAGGTCCCTAT
TTATTTTTTTATAGTTATGTTAGTATTAAGAACGTTATTTATATTTCAAATTTTTCTTTTTTTTCTGTAC
AGACGCGTGTACGCATGTAACATTATACTGAAAACCTTGCTTGAGAAGGTTTTGGGACGCTCGAAGGCTT
TAATTTGCGGCCGGTACCCAATTCGCCCTATAGTGAGTCGTATTACGCGCGCTCACTGGCCGTCGTTTTA
CAACGTCGTGACTGGGAAAACCCTGGCGTTACCCAACTTAATCGCCTTGCAGCACATCCCCCTTTCGCCA
GCTGGCGTAATAGCGAAGAGGCCCGCACCGATCGCCCTTCCCAACAGTTGCGCAGCCTGAATGGCGAATG
GCGCG
[124 nt withheld, positions 6376-6499]
C
[91 nt withheld, positions 6501-6591]
A
[49 nt withheld, positions 6593-6641]
CCTTTGACGTTGGAGTCCACGTTCTTT
[37 nt withheld, positions 6669-6705]
ACCCTATCTCGGTCTATTCTTTTGATTTATAAGGGATTTTGCCGATTTCGGCCTATTGGTTAAAAAATGA
GCTGATTTAACAAAAATTTAACGCGAATTTTAACAAAATATTAACGTTTACAATTTCCTGATGCGGTATT
TTCTCCTTACGCATCTGTGCGGTATTTCACACCGCATAGGGTAATAACTGATATAATTAAATTGAAGCTC
TAATTTGTGAGTTTAGTATACATGCATTTACTTATAATACAGTTTTTTAGTTTTGCTGGCCGCATCTTCT
CAAATATGCTTCCCAGCCTGCTTTTCTGTAACGTTCACCCTCTACCTTAGCATCCCTTCCCTTTGCAAAT
AGTCCTCTTCCAACAATAATAATGTCAGATCCTGTAGAGACCACATCATCCACGGTTCTATACTGTTGAC
CCAATGCGTCTCCCTTGTCATCTAAACCCACACCGGGTGTCATAATCAACCAATCGTAACCTTCATCTCT
TCCACCCATGTCTCTTTGAGCAATAAAGCCGATAACAAAATCTTTGTCGCTCTTCGCAATGTCAACAGTA
CCCTTAGTATATTCTCCAGTAGATAGGGAGCCCTTGCATGACAATTCTGCTAACATCAAAAGGCCTCTAG
GTTCCTTTGTTACTTCTTCTGCCGCCTGCTTCAAACCGCTAACAATACCTGGGCCCACCACACCGTGTGC
ATTCGTAATGTCTGCCCATTCTGCTATTCTGTATACACCCGCAGAGTACTGCAATTTGACTGTATTACCA
ATGTCAGCAAATTTTCTGTCTTCGAAGAGTAAAAAATTGTACTTGGCGGATAATGCCTTTAGCGGCTTAA
CTGTGCCCTCCATGGAAAAATCAGTCAAGATATCCACATGTGTTTTTAGTAAACAAATTTTGGGACCTAA
TGCTTCAACTAACTCCAGTAATTCCTTGGTGGTACGAACATCCAATGAAGCACACAAGTTTGTTTGCTTT
TCGTGCATGATATTAAATAGCTTGGCAGCAACAGGACTAGGATGAGTAGCAGCACGTTCCTTATATGTAG
CTTTCGACATGATTTATCTTCGTTTCCTGCAGGTTTTTGTTCTGTGCAGTTGGGTTAAGAATACTGGGCA
ATTTCATGTTTCTTCAACACTACATATGCGTATATATACCAATCTAAGTCTGTGCTCCTTCCTTCGTTCT
TCCTTCTGTTCGGAGATTACCGAATCAAAAAAATTTCAAAGAAACCGAAATCAAAAAAAAGAATAAAAAA
AAAATGATGAATTGAATTGAAAAGCTGTGGTATGGTGCACTCTCAGTACAATCTGCTCTGATGCCGCATA
GTTAAGCCAGCCCCGACACCCGCCAACACCCGCTGACGCGCCCTGACGGGCTTGTCTGCTCCCGGCATCC
GCTTACAGACAAGCTGTGACCGTCTCCGGGAGCTGCATGTGTCAGAGGTTTTCACCGTCATCACCGAAAC
GCGCGA
