>Addgene plasmid #14267 | pAG416GAL-ccdB-TAP | addgene partial sequence | sequence record 20756 | 14267 with pRS_marker
CATTTTTTTTTTATTCTTTTTTTTGATTTCGGTTTCCTTGAAATTTTTTTGATTCGGTAATCTCCGAACA
GAAGGAAGAACGAAGGAAGGAGCACAGACTTAGATTGGTATATATACGCATATGTAGTGTTGAAGAAACA
TGAAATTGCCCAGTATTCTTAACCCAACTGCACAGAACAAAAACCTGCAGGAAACGAAGATAAATCATGT
CGAAAGCTACATATAAGGAACGTGCTGCTACTCATCCTAGTCCTGTTGCTGCCAAGCTATTTAATATCAT
GCACGAAAAGCAAACAAACTTGTGTGCTTCATTGGATGTTCGTACCACCAAGGAATTACTGGAGTTAGTT
GAAGCATTAGGTCCCAAAATTTGTTTACTAAAAACACATGTGGATATCTTGACTGATTTTTCCATGGAGG
GCACAGTTAAGCCGCTAAAGGCATTATCCGCCAAGTACAATTTTTTACTCTTCGAAGACAGAAAATTTGC
TGACATTGGTAATACAGTCAAATTGCAGTACTCTGCGGGTGTATACAGAATAGCAGAATGGGCAGACATT
ACGAATGCACACGGTGTGGTGGGCCCAGGTATTGTTAGCGGTTTGAAGCAGGCGGCAGAAGAAGTAACAA
AGGAACCTAGAGGCCTTT
