>Addgene plasmid #14267 | pAG416GAL-ccdB-TAP | addgene partial sequence | sequence record 20757 | 14267 with GW5
AAAGTGTAAAGCCTGGGGGTGCCTAATGCGGCCGCCATAGTGACTGGATATGTTGTGTTTTACAGTATTA
TGTAGTCTGTTTTTTATGCAAAATCTAATTTAATATATTGATATTTATATCATTTTACGTTTCTCGTTCA
GCTTTTTTGTACAAACTTGTGATGGGGGATCCACTAGTTCTAGAATCCGGGGTTTTTTCTCCTTGACGTT
AAAGTATAGAGGTATATTAACAATTTTTTGTTGATACTTTTATTACATTTGAATAAGAAGTAATACAAAC
CGAAAATGTTGAAAGTATTAGTTAAAGTGGTTATGCAGTTTTTGCATTTATATATCTGTTAATAGATCAA
AAATCATCGCTTCGCTGATTAATTACCCCAGAAATAAGGCTAAAAAACTAATCGCATTATCATCCTATGG
TTGTTAATTTGATTCGTTCATTTGAAGGTTTGTGGGGCCAGGTTACTGCCAATTTTTCCTCTTCATAACC
ATAAAAGCCAGTATTGTAAAATCCTTATTGTTCGGAACAATGCGGCGCGAGGCACATCTGCGTTTCAGGA
ACGCCACCGGTGA
