>Addgene plasmid #14267 | pAG416GAL-ccdB-TAP | addgene partial sequence | sequence record 20758 | 14267 with GW3
TCTCGTTATCGGGGAAAAGTGGCTGATCTCAGCCACCGCGAAAATGACATCAAAAACGCCATTAACCTGA
TGTTCTGGGGAATATAAATGTCAGGCTCCCTTATACACAGCCAGTCTGCAGGTCGACCATAGTGACTGGA
TATGTTGTGTTTTACAGTATTATGTAGTCTGTTTTTTATGCAAAATCTAATTTAATATATTGATATTTAT
ATCATTTTACGTTTCTCGTTCAGCTTTCTTGTACAAAGTGGTGATGGGCTGCAGGAATTCGATATCAAGC
TTATCGATAGGTGGACCAGGTGGTGGAATGAAGCGACGATGGAAAAAGAATTTCATAGCCGTCTCAGCAG
CCAACCGCTTTAAGAAAATCTCATCCTCCGGGGCACTTGATTATGGTACCCCAACTACTGCTTCTGAAAA
TCTATATTTTCAAGGTGAACTAAAAACTGCTGCTTTGGCTCAACATGCGATTAAGGGTGAAGCTCAAAAA
CTTAATGACTCTCAAGCTCCAAAAGCTGATGCGCAACAAAATAACTTCAACAAAGATCAACAAAGCGCCT
TCTATGAAATCTTGAACATGCCTAACTTAAACGAAGCGCAACGTAACGGCTTCATTCAAAGTCTTAAAGA
CGACCCAAGCCAAAGCACTAACGTTTTAGGTGA
